Addgene plasmid #123817: MTK4a_003
Purpose: Encodes Nuclear import sequence as a Type 4a part to be used in the MTK system
Depositing lab: Hana El-Samad. Depositing organization: University of California, San Francisco (UCSF). Publication: A Toolkit for Rapid Modular Construction of Biological Circuits in Mammalian Cells. Fonseca JP, Bonny AR, Kumar GR, Ng AH, Town J, Wu QC, Aslankoohi E, Chen SY, Dods G, Harrigan P, Osimiri LC, Kistler AL, El-Samad H. ACS Synth Biol. 2019 Nov 15;8(11):2593-2606. doi: 10.1021/acssynbio.9b00322. Epub 2019 Nov 5. PubMed 31686495.
Backbone
  Vector backbone: MTK0_027
  Vector type: Mammalian Expression
Growth in bacteria
  Bacterial resistance: Chloramphenicol, 25 μg/mL
  Growth temperature: 37°C
  Growth strain: DH5alpha
  Copy number: Unknown
Gene/Insert
  Gene/Insert name: NLS
  Species: Synthetic
  Cloning method: Restriction Enzyme; 5′ cloning site BsmBI (destroyed during cloning); 3′ cloning site BsmBI (destroyed during cloning)
Terms and licenses: Academic/Nonprofit Terms; Industry Terms: Not Available to Industry
Depositor comments: Type 4a parts are used for C-terminal coding sequences in the MTK system Please visit https://www.biorxiv.org/content/10.1101/506188v2 for BioRxiv preprint
How to cite: MTK4a_003 was a gift from Hana El-Samad (Addgene plasmid # 123817 ; http://n2t.net/addgene:123817 ; RRID:Addgene_123817)
