[The description below was written by a language model from this plasmid's Addgene catalogue record and pLannotate feature annotations shown in this document.]
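Description:
MTK4a_003 is a small part-storage plasmid (about 1.7 kb) from the Mammalian Toolkit (MTK), a hierarchical, modular cloning system for assembling genetic circuits for mammalian cells. It carries a synthetic nuclear localization (nuclear import) sequence, NLS, domesticated as a Type 4a part, the position reserved in the MTK scheme for C-terminal coding sequences. The part was inserted into the MTK0_027 part-entry backbone through BsmBI sites, which were destroyed during cloning, as is usual for Type IIS restriction enzyme-based assembly where the recognition sites are lost from the product.

Although catalogued as a mammalian expression vector, the plasmid itself contains no mammalian promoter, terminator or selection marker in the annotated features. It is essentially a bacterial carrier for the part. The feature table shows a high-copy ColE1/pUC-type origin of replication, a chloramphenicol acetyltransferase gene driven by its native cat promoter for chloramphenicol selection in E. coli, and a lambda t0 transcription terminator downstream of the marker. A very short match to the RSF origin is also flagged, but it is only a fragment and is unlikely to be functional. The NLS insert was not picked up by the automated annotation, probably because of its short length. It presumably lies in the unannotated region between the backbone elements, and the record does not state which NLS variant it is.

In use, this part would be combined with other MTK parts, such as a promoter, an upstream coding sequence and a 3' UTR or terminator, to build a transcriptional unit. The encoded protein then carries a C-terminal NLS that directs it to the nucleus.
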