Features (pLannotate 1.2.2; 5 found; start..end, strand, type, name):
     69..657     -  rep_origin     ori: high-copy-number ColE1/pMB1/pBR322/pUC origin of replication
    741..838     +  promoter       cat promoter: promoter of the E. coli cat gene encoding chloramphenicol acetyltransferase
    839..1495    +  CDS            cat: CAT_ECOLX - Experimental evidence at protein level: Swiss-Prot protein existence level 1. This enzyme is an effector of chloramphenicol resistance in bacteria. From Escherichia coli. This protein is used as a marker in many commonly used cloning vectors, such as pACYC184.
   1569..1603    +  terminator     lambda t0 terminator: minimal transcription terminator from phage lambda (Scholtissek and Grosse, 1987)
   1674..1701    -  rep_origin     RSF ori (fragment): Plasmids containing the RSF 1030 origin of replication can be propagated in E. coli cells that contain additional plasmids with compatible origins.
>Addgene plasmid #123817 | MTK4a_003 | addgene full sequence | sequence record 249761 | Addgene NGS Result
GGAAAGAACATGTGAGCAAAAGGCCAGCAAAAGGCCAGGAACCGTAAAAAGGCCGCGTTGCTGGCGTTTT
TCCATAGGCTCCGCCCCCCTGACGAGCATCACAAAAATCGACGCTCAAGTCAGAGGTGGCGAAACCCGAC
AGGACTATAAAGATACCAGGCGTTTCCCCCTGGAAGCTCCCTCGTGCGCTCTCCTGTTCCGACCCTGCCG
CTTACCGGATACCTGTCCGCCTTTCTCCCTTCGGGAAGCGTGGCGCTTTCTCATAGCTCACGCTGTAGGT
ATCTCAGTTCGGTGTAGGTCGTTCGCTCCAAGCTGGGCTGTGTGCACGAACCCCCCGTTCAGCCCGACCG
CTGCGCCTTATCCGGTAACTATCGTCTTGAGTCCAACCCGGTAAGACACGACTTATCGCCACTGGCAGCA
GCCACTGGTAACAGGATTAGCAGAGCGAGGTATGTAGGCGGTGCTACAGAGTTCTTGAAGTGGTGGCCTA
ACTACGGCTACACTAGAAGAACAGTATTTGGTATCTGCGCTCTGCTGAAGCCAGTTACCTTCGGAAAAAG
AGTTGGTAGCTCTTGATCCGGCAAACAAACCACCGCTGGTAGCGGTGGTTTTTTTGTTTGCAAGCAGCAG
ATTACGCGCAGAAAAAAAGGATCTCAAGAAGATCCTTTGATCTTTTCTACGGGGTCTGACGCTCAGTGGA
ACGAAAACTCACGTTAAGGGATTTTGGTCATGATTGATCGGGCACGTAAGAGGTTCCAACTTTCACCATA
ATGAAATAAGATCACTACCGGGCGTATTTTTTGAGTTATCGAGATTTTCAGGAGCTAAGGAAGCTAAAAT
GGAGAAAAAAATCACTGGATATACCACCGTTGATATATCCCAATGGCATCGTAAAGAACATTTTGAGGCA
TTTCAGTCAGTTGCTCAATGTACCTATAACCAGACCGTTCAGCTGGATATTACGGCCTTTTTAAAGACCG
TAAAGAAAAATAAGCACAAGTTTTATCCGGCCTTTATTCACATTCTTGCCCGCCTGATGAATGCTCATCC
GGAATTTCGTATGGCAATGAAAGACGGTGAGCTGGTGATATGGGATAGTGTTCACCCTTGTTACACCGTT
TTCCATGAGCAAACTGAAACGTTTTCATCGCTCTGGAGTGAATACCACGACGATTTCCGGCAGTTTCTAC
ACATATATTCGCAAGATGTGGCGTGTTACGGTGAAAACCTGGCCTATTTCCCTAAAGGGTTTATTGAGAA
TATGTTTTTCGTTTCAGCCAATCCCTGGGTGAGTTTCACCAGTTTTGATTTAAACGTGGCCAATATGGAC
AACTTCTTCGCCCCCGTTTTCACCATGGGCAAATATTATACGCAAGGCGACAAGGTGCTGATGCCGCTGG
CGATTCAGGTTCATCATGCCGTTTGTGATGGCTTCCATGTCGGCAGAATGCTTAATGAATTACAACAGTA
CTGCGATGAGTGGCAGGGCGGGGCGTAATTTGATATCGAGCTCGCTTGGACTCCTGTTGATAGATCCAGT
AATGACCTCAGAACTCCATCTGGATTTGTTCAGAACGCTCGGTTGCCGCCGGGCGTTTTTTATTGGTCTG
GTCTCAGCCACTCGAGTTAGGCGTCCTCCACCTTCCTCTTCTTCTTGGGGGATTGAGACCGACTACGGTT
ATCCACAGAATCAGGGGATAACGCA
